>Addgene plasmid #121342 | pUC57-Kan_GY11_00072321 | depositor full sequence | sequence record 231416 | pUC57-Kan_GY11_00072321 sequence 3055 bps
TCGCGCGTTTCGGTGATGACGGTGAAAACCTCTGACACATGCAGCTCCCGGAGACGGTCACAGCTTGTCT
GTAAGCGGATGCCGGGAGCAGACAAGCCCGTCAGGGCGCGTCAGCGGGTGTTGGCGGGTGTCGGGGCTGG
CTTAACTATGCGGCATCAGAGCAGATTGTACTGAGAGTGCACCATATGCGGTGTGAAATACCGCACAGAT
GCGTAAGGAGAAAATACCGCATCAGGCGCCATTCGCCATTCAGGCTGCGCAACTGTTGGGAAGGGCGATC
GGTGCGGGCCTCTTCGCTATTACGCCAGCTGGCGAAAGGGGGATGTGCTGCAAGGCGATTAAGTTGGGTA
ACGCCAGGGTTTTCCCAGTCACGACGTTGTAAAACGACGGCCAGTGAATTGACGCGTATTGGGATGGAAC
TTGGTCTCTAATGGCTTCTCCATCTACTCCAGCTTCTTATTCTGCTGAAGCTGCTGCTGCTGCTGCTTTG
GGTCCATTGACTAGAATTGATAAACCATTTACTCAATGTAGAATTACTTATACTGCTCCAAATAAAAAAC
CAGTTGTTAATAAATTGGGTCATGGTGGTACTGCTAAATTGTCTGTTGATGGTGTTACTTATACTGCTGT
TGCTGATGCTAAATGTAAATTGGTTGTTGTTGGTTCTCCATGGCCAGCTGGTCATTTTACTGTTGGTCAA
GTTGTTAAAGGTAAAGTTGGTGTTCCACCAAGAATGGAAATTTGGGTTGATGAAGAAGATATTGTTCCAA
AAATGTCTAGATTGGGTTTGGGTAGGAGACCAGGTAGAGCTAGACATGGTCAATGAGCTTAGAGACCAAG
TTCCATCCCAATGGCGCGCCGAGCTTGGCTCGAGCATGGTCATAGCTGTTTCCTGTGTGAAATTGTTATC
CGCTCACAATTCCACACAACATACGAGCCGGAAGCATAAAGTGTAAAGCCTGGGGTGCCTAATGAGTGAG
CTAACTCACATTAATTGCGTTGCGCTCACTGCCCGCTTTCCAGTCGGGAAACCTGTCGTGCCAGCTGCAT
TAATGAATCGGCCAACGCGCGGGGAGAGGCGGTTTGCGTATTGGGCGCTCTTCCGCTTCCTCGCTCACTG
ACTCGCTGCGCTCGGTCGTTCGGCTGCGGCGAGCGGTATCAGCTCACTCAAAGGCGGTAATACGGTTATC
CACAGAATCAGGGGATAACGCAGGAAAGAACATGTGAGCAAAAGGCCAGCAAAAGGCCAGGAACCGTAAA
AAGGCCGCGTTGCTGGCGTTTTTCCATAGGCTCCGCCCCCCTGACGAGCATCACAAAAATCGACGCTCAA
GTCAGAGGTGGCGAAACCCGACAGGACTATAAAGATACCAGGCGTTTCCCCCTGGAAGCTCCCTCGTGCG
CTCTCCTGTTCCGACCCTGCCGCTTACCGGATACCTGTCCGCCTTTCTCCCTTCGGGAAGCGTGGCGCTT
TCTCATAGCTCACGCTGTAGGTATCTCAGTTCGGTGTAGGTCGTTCGCTCCAAGCTGGGCTGTGTGCACG
AACCCCCCGTTCAGCCCGACCGCTGCGCCTTATCCGGTAACTATCGTCTTGAGTCCAACCCGGTAAGACA
CGACTTATCGCCACTGGCAGCAGCCACTGGTAACAGGATTAGCAGAGCGAGGTATGTAGGCGGTGCTACA
GAGTTCTTGAAGTGGTGGCCTAACTACGGCTACACTAGAAGAACAGTATTTGGTATCTGCGCTCTGCTGA
AGCCAGTTACCTTCGGAAAAAGAGTTGGTAGCTCTTGATCCGGCAAACAAACCACCGCTGGTAGCGGTGG
TTTTTTTGTTTGCAAGCAGCAGATTACGCGCAGAAAAAAAGGATCTCAAGAAGATCCTTTGATCTTTTCT
ACGGGGTCTGACGCTCAGTGGAACGAAAACTCACGTTAAGGGATTTTGGTCATGAGATTATCAAAAAGGA
TCTTCACCTAGATCCTTTTAAATTAAAAATGAAGTTTTAAATCAATCTAAAGTATATATGAGTAAACTTG
GTCTGACAGTTAGAAAAACTCATCGAGCATCAAATGAAACTGCAATTTATTCATATCAGGATTATCAATA
CCATATTTTTGAAAAAGCCGTTTCTGTAATGAAGGAGAAAACTCACCGAGGCAGTTCCATAGGATGGCAA
GATCCTGGTATCGGTCTGCGATTCCGACTCGTCCAACATCAATACAACCTATTAATTTCCCCTCGTCAAA
AATAAGGTTATCAAGTGAGAAATCACCATGAGTGACGACTGAATCCGGTGAGAATGGCAAAAGTTTATGC
ATTTCTTTCCAGACTTGTTCAACAGGCCAGCCATTACGCTCGTCATCAAAATCACTCGCATCAACCAAAC
CGTTATTCATTCGTGATTGCGCCTGAGCGAGACGAAATACGCGATCGCTGTTAAAAGGACAATTACAAAC
AGGAATCGAATGCAACCGGCGCAGGAACACTGCCAGCGCATCAACAATATTTTCACCTGAATCAGGATAT
TCTTCTAATACCTGGAATGCTGTTTTCCCAGGGATCGCAGTGGTGAGTAACCATGCATCATCAGGAGTAC
GGATAAAATGCTTGATGGTCGGAAGAGGCATAAATTCCGTCAGCCAGTTTAGTCTGACCATCTCATCTGT
AACATCATTGGCAACGCTACCTTTGCCATGTTTCAGAAACAACTCTGGCGCATCGGGCTTCCCATACAAT
CGATAGATTGTCGCACCTGATTGCCCGACATTATCGCGAGCCCATTTATACCCATATAAATCAGCATCCA
TGTTGGAATTTAATCGCGGCCTAGAGCAAGACGTTTCCCGTTGAATATGGCTCATACTCTTCCTTTTTCA
ATATTATTGAAGCATTTATCAGGGTTATTGTCTCATGAGCGGATACATATTTGAATGTATTTAGAAAAAT
AAACAAATAGGGGTTCCGCGCACATTTCCCCGAAAAGTGCCACCTGACGTCTAAGAAACCATTATTATCA
TGACATTAACCTATAAAAATAGGCGTATCACGAGGCCCTTTCGTC
Features (pLannotate 1.2.2; 11 found; start..end, strand, type, name):
    137..236     +  misc_feature   bom (fragment): basis of mobility region from pBR322
    242..399     -  CDS            lacZα (fragment): LacZα fragment of β-galactosidase; lacZ fragment
    472..489     +  CDS            Thy1.1 (fragment): mouse GPI-anchored cell surface glycoprotein of the immunoglobulin superfamily This allele of Thy1 is also known as CD90.1.
    903..919     -  protein_bind   lac operator: The lac repressor binds to the lac operator to inhibit transcription in E. coli. This inhibition can be relieved by adding lactose or isopropyl-β-D-thiogalactopyranoside (IPTG). lac repressor encoded by lacI
    927..957     -  promoter       lac promoter: promoter for the E. coli lac operon
    972..993     -  protein_bind   CAP binding site: CAP binding activates transcription in the presence of cAMP. E. coli catabolite activator protein
   1006..1098    -  CDS            lacI (fragment): lac repressor; lacI; The lac repressor binds to the lac operator to inhibit transcription in E. coli. This inhibition can be relieved by adding lactose or isopropyl-β-D-thiogalactopyranoside (IPTG).
   1281..1869    -  rep_origin     ori: high-copy-number ColE1/pMB1/pBR322/pUC origin of replication
   2040..2855    -  CDS            KanR: aminoglycoside phosphotransferase; aph(3')-Ia; confers resistance to kanamycin in bacteria or G418 (Geneticin®) in eukaryotes
   2856..2960    -  promoter       AmpR promoter: bla
   3055..35      +  CDS            rop (fragment) (across the origin): Rop protein, which maintains plasmids at low copy number; rop
