[The description below was written by a language model from this plasmid's Addgene catalogue record and pLannotate feature annotations shown in this document.]
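Description:
pUC57-Kan_GY11_00072321 is a small, high-copy bacterial cloning plasmid of about 3.06 kb, built on the pUC57-Kan backbone and catalogued as a Level 0 Golden Gate-compatible module. It replicates in E. coli from a ColE1/pUC-type origin and is selected with kanamycin through an aph(3')-Ia aminoglycoside phosphotransferase gene, which the annotation places directly downstream of the bla (AmpR) promoter. Short remnants of bom, rop and lacI are also annotated; these are backbone relics rather than functional elements.

The insert, GY11_00072321, is a sequence from the rice blast fungus Magnaporthe oryzae. The species appears in the record's mutation field, and the associated publication describes a clone resource of M. oryzae effectors. The insert was placed at the EcoRV site within the lacZα region, and subtracting the stated backbone size from the full sequence suggests it is roughly 430 bp. In the feature table, the lacZα coding fragment is separated from the lac promoter, operator and CAP binding site by an unannotated stretch of about 500 bp, which is consistent with the insert interrupting the lacZ reporter listed as the screening marker. The insert itself is not annotated. The 18 bp "Thy1.1" hit falling in this interval is almost certainly a chance match rather than a real feature. The M13 forward and reverse primer sites flank the cloning region for sequence verification.

As a Level 0 part, the plasmid carries no plant, fungal or other eukaryotic expression elements. It is a storage and donor vector from which the effector sequence can be released by Type IIS restriction enzymes and assembled with promoters, tags and terminators into higher-level Golden Gate constructs. The record does not state which Type IIS enzyme or overhangs are used.
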