Addgene plasmid #121342: pUC57-Kan_GY11_00072321
Purpose: Level 0 Golden-Gate compatible vector
Depositing lab: Sophien Kamoun. Depositing organization: Sainsbury Laboratory, Norwich. Publication: A Clone Resource of Magnaporthe oryzae Effectors That Share Sequence and Structural Similarities Across Host-Specific Lineages. Petit-Houdenot Y, Langner T, Harant A, Win J, Kamoun S. Mol Plant Microbe Interact. 2020 Aug;33(8):1032-1035. doi: 10.1094/MPMI-03-20-0052-A. Epub 2020 Jun 22. PubMed 32460610.
Backbone
  Vector backbone: pUC57-Kan
  Backbone size w/o insert (bp): 2626
  Vector type: Golden Gate
  Selectable markers: lacZ
Growth in bacteria
  Bacterial resistance: Kanamycin, 50 μg/mL
  Growth temperature: 37°C
  Growth strain: DH5alpha
  Copy number: High Copy
Gene/Insert
  Gene/Insert name: GY11_00072321
  Mutation: Magnaporthe oryzae
  Cloning method: Restriction Enzyme; 5′ cloning site EcoRV (unknown if destroyed); 3′ cloning site EcoRV (unknown if destroyed)
  Sequencing primers: 5′ M13Fw; 3′ M13Rv
Terms and licenses: Academic/Nonprofit Terms; Industry Terms: Not Available to Industry
How to cite: pUC57-Kan_GY11_00072321 was a gift from Sophien Kamoun (Addgene plasmid # 121342 ; http://n2t.net/addgene:121342 ; RRID:Addgene_121342)
