>Addgene plasmid #121342 | pUC57-Kan_GY11_00072321 | depositor partial sequence | sequence record 230936 | GY11_00072321
TTGGTCTCTAATGGCTTCTCCATCTACTCCAGCTTCTTATTCTGCTGAAGCTGCTGCTGCTGCTGCTTTG
GGTCCATTGACTAGAATTGATAAACCATTTACTCAATGTAGAATTACTTATACTGCTCCAAATAAAAAAC
CAGTTGTTAATAAATTGGGTCATGGTGGTACTGCTAAATTGTCTGTTGATGGTGTTACTTATACTGCTGT
TGCTGATGCTAAATGTAAATTGGTTGTTGTTGGTTCTCCATGGCCAGCTGGTCATTTTACTGTTGGTCAA
GTTGTTAAAGGTAAAGTTGGTGTTCCACCAAGAATGGAAATTTGGGTTGATGAAGAAGATATTGTTCCAA
AAATGTCTAGATTGGGTTTGGGTAGGAGACCAGGTAGAGCTAGACATGGTCAATGAGCTTAGAGACCAA
