>Addgene plasmid #121342 | pUC57-Kan_GY11_00072321 | depositor partial sequence | sequence record 230937 | empty_vector
TCGCGCGTTTCGGTGATGACGGTGAAAACCTCTGACACATGCAGCTCCCGGAGACGGTCACAGCTTGTCT
GTAAGCGGATGCCGGGAGCAGACAAGCCCGTCAGGGCGCGTCAGCGGGTGTTGGCGGGTGTCGGGGCTGG
CTTAACTATGCGGCATCAGAGCAGATTGTACTGAGAGTGCACCATATGCGGTGTGAAATACCGCACAGAT
GCGTAAGGAGAAAATACCGCATCAGGCGCCATTCGCCATTCAGGCTGCGCAACTGTTGGGAAGGGCGATC
GGTGCGGGCCTCTTCGCTATTACGCCAGCTGGCGAAAGGGGGATGTGCTGCAAGGCGATTAAGTTGGGTA
ACGCCAGGGTTTTCCCAGTCACGACGTTGTAAAACGACGGCCAGTGAATTGACGCGTATTGGGATATCCC
AATGGCGCGCCGAGCTTGGCTCGAGCATGGTCATAGCTGTTTCCTGTGTGAAATTGTTATCCGCTCACAA
TTCCACACAACATACGAGCCGGAAGCATAAAGTGTAAAGCCTGGGGTGCCTAATGAGTGAGCTAACTCAC
ATTAATTGCGTTGCGCTCACTGCCCGCTTTCCAGTCGGGAAACCTGTCGTGCCAGCTGCATTAATGAATC
GGCCAACGCGCGGGGAGAGGCGGTTTGCGTATTGGGCGCTCTTCCGCTTCCTCGCTCACTGACTCGCTGC
GCTCGGTCGTTCGGCTGCGGCGAGCGGTATCAGCTCACTCAAAGGCGGTAATACGGTTATCCACAGAATC
AGGGGATAACGCAGGAAAGAACATGTGAGCAAAAGGCCAGCAAAAGGCCAGGAACCGTAAAAAGGCCGCG
TTGCTGGCGTTTTTCCATAGGCTCCGCCCCCCTGACGAGCATCACAAAAATCGACGCTCAAGTCAGAGGT
GGCGAAACCCGACAGGACTATAAAGATACCAGGCGTTTCCCCCTGGAAGCTCCCTCGTGCGCTCTCCTGT
TCCGACCCTGCCGCTTACCGGATACCTGTCCGCCTTTCTCCCTTCGGGAAGCGTGGCGCTTTCTCATAGC
TCACGCTGTAGGTATCTCAGTTCGGTGTAGGTCGTTCGCTCCAAGCTGGGCTGTGTGCACGAACCCCCCG
TTCAGCCCGACCGCTGCGCCTTATCCGGTAACTATCGTCTTGAGTCCAACCCGGTAAGACACGACTTATC
GCCACTGGCAGCAGCCACTGGTAACAGGATTAGCAGAGCGAGGTATGTAGGCGGTGCTACAGAGTTCTTG
AAGTGGTGGCCTAACTACGGCTACACTAGAAGAACAGTATTTGGTATCTGCGCTCTGCTGAAGCCAGTTA
CCTTCGGAAAAAGAGTTGGTAGCTCTTGATCCGGCAAACAAACCACCGCTGGTAGCGGTGGTTTTTTTGT
TTGCAAGCAGCAGATTACGCGCAGAAAAAAAGGATCTCAAGAAGATCCTTTGATCTTTTCTACGGGGTCT
GACGCTCAGTGGAACGAAAACTCACGTTAAGGGATTTTGGTCATGAGATTATCAAAAAGGATCTTCACCT
AGATCCTTTTAAATTAAAAATGAAGTTTTAAATCAATCTAAAGTATATATGAGTAAACTTGGTCTGACAG
TTAGAAAAACTCATCGAGCATCAAATGAAACTGCAATTTATTCATATCAGGATTATCAATACCATATTTT
TGAAAAAGCCGTTTCTGTAATGAAGGAGAAAACTCACCGAGGCAGTTCCATAGGATGGCAAGATCCTGGT
ATCGGTCTGCGATTCCGACTCGTCCAACATCAATACAACCTATTAATTTCCCCTCGTCAAAAATAAGGTT
ATCAAGTGAGAAATCACCATGAGTGACGACTGAATCCGGTGAGAATGGCAAAAGTTTATGCATTTCTTTC
CAGACTTGTTCAACAGGCCAGCCATTACGCTCGTCATCAAAATCACTCGCATCAACCAAACCGTTATTCA
TTCGTGATTGCGCCTGAGCGAGACGAAATACGCGATCGCTGTTAAAAGGACAATTACAAACAGGAATCGA
ATGCAACCGGCGCAGGAACACTGCCAGCGCATCAACAATATTTTCACCTGAATCAGGATATTCTTCTAAT
ACCTGGAATGCTGTTTTCCCAGGGATCGCAGTGGTGAGTAACCATGCATCATCAGGAGTACGGATAAAAT
GCTTGATGGTCGGAAGAGGCATAAATTCCGTCAGCCAGTTTAGTCTGACCATCTCATCTGTAACATCATT
GGCAACGCTACCTTTGCCATGTTTCAGAAACAACTCTGGCGCATCGGGCTTCCCATACAATCGATAGATT
GTCGCACCTGATTGCCCGACATTATCGCGAGCCCATTTATACCCATATAAATCAGCATCCATGTTGGAAT
TTAATCGCGGCCTAGAGCAAGACGTTTCCCGTTGAATATGGCTCATACTCTTCCTTTTTCAATATTATTG
AAGCATTTATCAGGGTTATTGTCTCATGAGCGGATACATATTTGAATGTATTTAGAAAAATAAACAAATA
GGGGTTCCGCGCACATTTCCCCGAAAAGTGCCACCTGACGTCTAAGAAACCATTATTATCATGACATTAA
CCTATAAAAATAGGCGTATCACGAGGCCCTTTCGTC
