>Addgene plasmid #121342 | pUC57-Kan_GY11_00072321 | addgene partial sequence | sequence record 238218 | M13-F20 5'-TGTAAAACGACGGCCAGT-3'
TTGGTCTCTAATGGCTTCTCCATCTACTCCAGCTTCTTATTCTGCTGAAGCTGCTGCTGCTGCTGCTTTG
GGTCCATTGACTAGAATTGATAAACCATTTACTCAATGTAGAATTACTTATACTGCTCCAAATAAAAAAC
CAGTTGTTAATAAATTGGGTCATGGTGGTACTGCTAAATTGTCTGTTGATGGTGTTACTTATACTGCTGT
TGCTGATGCTAAATGTAAATTGGTTGTTGTTGGTTCTCCATGGCCAGCTGGTCATTTTACTGTTGGTCAA
GTTGTTAAAGGTAAAGTTGGTGTTCCACCAAGAATGGAAATTTGGGTTGATGAAGAAGATATTGTTCCAA
AAATGTCTAGATTGGGTTTGGGTAGGAGACCAGGTAGAGCTAGACATGGTCAATGAGCTTAGAGACCAAG
TTCCATCCCAATGGCGCGCCGAGCTTGGCTCGAGCATGGTCATAGCTGTTTCCTGTGTGAAATTGTTATC
CGCTCACAATTCCACACAACATACGAGCCGGAAGCATAAAGTGTAAAGCCTGGGGTGCCTAATGAGTGAG
CTAACTCACATTAATTGCGTTGCGCTCACTGCCCGCTTTCCAGTCGGGAAACCTGTCGTGCCAGCTGCAT
TAATGAATCGGCCAACGCGCGGGGAGAGGCGGTTTGCGTATTGGGCGCTCTTCCGCTTCCTCGCTCACTG
ACTCGCTGCGCTCGGTCGTTCGGCTGCGGCGAGCGGTATCAGCTCACTCAAAGGCGGTAATACGGTTATC
CACAGAATCAGGGGATAACGCAGGAAAGAACATGTGAGCAAAAGGCCAGCAAAAGGCCAGGAACCGTAAA
AAGGCCGCGTTGCTGGCGTTTTTCCATAGGCTCCGCCCCCCTGACGAGCATCACAAAAATCGACGCTCAA
GTCA
